Addgene plasmid #167388: pMSR:MSMEG_5121:Dendra
Purpose: C-term fluorescent fusion
Depositing lab: Keith Derbyshire & Joseph Wade. Depositing organization: Wadsworth Center, New York State Department of Health. Publication: A Mycobacterial Systems Resource for the Research Community. Judd JA, Canestrari J, Clark R, Joseph A, Lapierre P, Lasek-Nesselquist E, Mir M, Palumbo M, Smith C, Stone M, Upadhyay A, Wirth SE, Dedrick RM, Meier CG, Russell DA, Dills A, Dove E, Kester J, Wolf ID, Zhu J, Rubin ER, Fortune S, Hatfull GF, Gray TA, Wade JT, Derbyshire KM. mBio. 2021 Mar 2;12(2). pii: mBio.02401-20. doi: 10.1128/mBio.02401-20. PubMed 33653882.
Backbone
  Vector backbone: pMSR:Dendra
  Vector type: Bacterial Expression ; Integrating Mycobacterial Expression Vector attL5. T7 expression in E. coli
Growth in bacteria
  Bacterial resistance: Apramycin, 25 μg/mL
  Growth temperature: 37°C
  Growth strain: DH5alpha
  Copy number: High Copy
Gene/Insert
  Gene/Insert name: MSMEG_5121
  Species: M. smegmatis
  Promoter: pmycTetO
  Tag / fusion protein: Gly-Ala Linker/Dendra2/1x Flag Tag (C terminal on insert)
  Cloning method: Ligation Independent Cloning
  Sequencing primers: 5′ TGATAGAGTTTGTCCTCCCTATCAG; 3′ TCCATATGCACCTTGACACG
Resource information
  A portion of this plasmid was derived from a plasmid made by: CP000480.1
Terms and licenses: Academic/Nonprofit Terms; Industry Terms: Not Available to Industry
Depositor comments: 5' cloning site: AseI (destroyed), 3' cloning site: HindIII (not destroyed)
How to cite: pMSR:MSMEG_5121:Dendra was a gift from Keith Derbyshire & Joseph Wade (Addgene plasmid # 167388 ; http://n2t.net/addgene:167388 ; RRID:Addgene_167388)
