[The description below was written by a language model from this plasmid's Addgene catalogue record.]
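Description:
pMSR:MSMEG_5121:Dendra is a bacterial expression plasmid built on the pMSR:Dendra backbone, an integrating mycobacterial vector that inserts into the host chromosome through the L5 mycobacteriophage attachment system rather than replicating episomally in mycobacteria. It is propagated in E. coli as a high-copy plasmid and selected with apramycin. The record also notes that the vector supports T7-driven expression in E. coli, so the same construct can be used for protein production in that host as well as in mycobacteria. The specific E. coli origin of replication and the integrase arrangement are not stated in the record, and no feature table is available.

The insert is the Mycobacterium smegmatis open reading frame MSMEG_5121, derived from the M. smegmatis genome reference sequence and introduced by ligation-independent cloning between an AseI site (destroyed in cloning) and a HindIII site (retained). The function of this gene is not given in the record. Expression is driven by the pmycTetO promoter, a mycobacterial promoter carrying tet operator sequences, which generally allows tetracycline-responsive regulation when a Tet repressor is present. The gene is fused at its C terminus, through a Gly-Ala linker, to Dendra2, a green-to-red photoconvertible fluorescent protein, followed by a single FLAG epitope. This arrangement permits live-cell imaging of the protein's subcellular localisation and dynamics, as well as antibody-based detection or purification via the FLAG tag. The plasmid belongs to a systematic mycobacterial resource collection of tagged M. smegmatis genes, and its stated purpose is to provide a C-terminal fluorescent fusion.
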