>Addgene plasmid #167388 | pMSR:MSMEG_5121:Dendra | depositor partial sequence | sequence record 325216 | partial
ATGGTGCGTCAGCGCCGCTCGGCGACACTGCCAGAGTTTCCGTGGGACACCCTGGCGGACGTCACGGCGC
TGGCGCGTTCACACCCTGACGGCATCGTCGACCTTTCGGTGGGCACCCCGGTGGACCCGGTGGCGCCCGT
CATCCGCGACGCGTTGGCGGCCGGGAGTTCGTCACCGGGCTACCCGACCACCGCGGGGACGCCCGAATTG
CGTGAGGCCATGGTGCGTGCACTGGACCGCCGCTACGGCATCACCGGACTGACGCCGCAGACCGTGCTGC
CCGTGATCGGCACCAAGGAGCTGATCGCCTGGTTGCCGACGCTGCTCGGTCTGGGGTCCGACGACGTGGT
CGTCGTGCCCGAACTGGCCTATCCCACATATGAGGTGGGAGCGCGGTTGGCGGGTGCGCAGGTGCTGCGC
GCGGACTCGCTGACGCAGATCGGGCCGCAGGTGCCCGCACTGATCTATCTGAACTCGCCGAGCAATCCCA
CCGGCCGGGTGCTGGGCCGCGACCATCTCCGCAAGGTCGTGACCTGGGCCCGTGAGCGGGGCGTGCTGGT
GGCCTCCGACGAGTGCTATCTGGGGCTGAGCTGGGATGCCGATCCGGTCAGCGTGCTGCATCCGTCGGTG
TGCGACGGTGACCACACCGGGCTGCTTGCCATCCATTCGCTGTCGAAGACGTCGTCGCTCGCGGGGTACC
GCGCCGGTTTCGTCGCGGGTGATCCGGCCGTGGTCGCCGAACTGCTCGCGGTCCGCAAGCACGCCGGGAT
GATGGTGCCGGGCCCGATCCAGGTGGCGATGGTCGCCGCGCTCGACGACGACGAACACGAAGCCTTGCAA
CGGGATCGGTACGCGCAGCGCCGCAACCTGCTGCTGCCCGCGTTCCGCGAGGCGGGTTTCACCGTCGACC
ATTCCGAGGCGGGCCTGTATCTGTGGGCCACCCGCGGCGAGGCCTGCCGCGACACGCTGCGGTGGCTCGC
CGAACGCGGCATCCTGGTCGCACCGGGCGAGTTCTACGGGCCTGCGGGGGATAGGTACGTGCGGGTGGCA
CTGACAGCCACCGACGAGCGCATTCAGCAGGCCGCCGAACGCCTCGCCGGT
